Addgene plasmid #211837: pDGB3_alpha1-AtUBQ10:HR1b-GFP-T35S
Purpose: Plant transient expression cassette for HR1b-GFP fusion under UBQ10 promoter.
Depositing lab: Marcela Rojas-Pierce. Depositing organization: North Carolina State University. Publication: Rapid depletion of target proteins in plants by an inducible protein degradation system. Huang L, Rojas-Pierce M. Plant Cell. 2024 Mar 6:koae072. doi: 10.1093/plcell/koae072. PubMed 38446628.
Backbone
  Vector backbone: pDGB3_alpha1
  Backbone manufacturer: Diego Orzaez Lab
  Backbone size w/o insert (bp): 6367
  Vector type: Plant Expression, Synthetic Biology
  Selectable markers: Rifamycin for Agrobacterium
Growth in bacteria
  Bacterial resistance: Kanamycin, 50 μg/mL
  Growth temperature: 37°C
  Growth strain: DH5alpha
  Copy number: High Copy
Gene/Insert
  Gene/Insert name: HR1b
  Species: Synthetic
  Promoter: UBIQUITIN10
  Tag / fusion protein: GFP (C terminal on insert)
  Cloning method: Restriction Enzyme; 5′ cloning site BsaI (destroyed during cloning); 3′ cloning site BsaI (destroyed during cloning)
Terms and licenses: Academic/Nonprofit Terms; Industry Terms: Not Available to Industry
Depositor comments: Rojas-Pierce Lab plasmid pMRP0744, Design 8
How to cite: pDGB3_alpha1-AtUBQ10:HR1b-GFP-T35S was a gift from Marcela Rojas-Pierce (Addgene plasmid # 211837 ; http://n2t.net/addgene:211837 ; RRID:Addgene_211837)
