[The description below was written by a language model from this plasmid's Addgene catalogue record and pLannotate feature annotations shown in this document.]
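Description:
pDGB3_alpha1-AtUBQ10:HR1b-GFP-T35S is a GoldenBraid-style binary T-DNA vector for plant expression, built on the pDGB3_alpha1 backbone and intended for Agrobacterium-mediated transient expression. The sequenced plasmid is about 9.5 kb. It carries two replication systems: a high-copy ColE1/pMB1-type origin (with the pBR322 bom region and a remnant of rop) for propagation in E. coli, and the pVS1 oriV together with the RepA replication and StaA stability proteins for maintenance in Agrobacterium. Bacterial selection is by kanamycin through an aph(3')-Ia gene located in the backbone outside the T-DNA. The rifamycin listed as a selectable marker applies to the Agrobacterium host rather than to a plasmid-encoded gene. No plant selectable marker is annotated between the borders, consistent with transient rather than stable use.

The payload lies between the nopaline-type left and right T-DNA border repeats and was assembled by BsaI Golden Gate cloning, which destroyed the flanking sites. It is a single transcription unit in which the Arabidopsis UBIQUITIN10 promoter drives a synthetic HR1b coding sequence fused at its C terminus to EGFP, terminated by the CaMV 35S polyadenylation signal. The promoter is named in the catalogue entry but was not detected by the automated annotation, although the unannotated region upstream of the coding sequence presumably contains it. The HR1b segment is annotated as a short fragment matching human PKN1. The associated publication concerns an inducible system for rapid depletion of target proteins in plants, and the fluorescent HR1b fusion belongs to that work. However, the record does not spell out its exact role beyond transient expression of HR1b-GFP.
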