Features (pLannotate 1.2.2; 13 found; start..end, strand, type, name):
   2011..2244    +  CDS            PKN1 (fragment) (sequence partly withheld): PKN1_HUMAN - Also known as PAK1, PKN, PRK1, PRKCL1. Experimental evidence at protein level: Swiss-Prot protein existence level 1. PKC-related serine/threonine-protein kinase involved in various processes such as regulation of the intermediate filaments of the actin cytoskeleton, cell migration, tumor cell invasion and transcription regulation. Part of a signaling cascade that begins with the activation of the adrenergic receptor ADRA1B and leads to the activation of MAPK14. Regulates the cytoskeletal network by phosphorylating proteins such as VIM and neurofilament proteins NEFH, NEFL and NEFM
   2251..2967    +  CDS            EGFP: EGFP is a basic (constitutively fluorescent) green fluorescent protein published in 1996, derived from Aequorea victoria. It is reported to be a rapidly-maturing weak dimer with moderate acid sensitivity.
   3007..3163    +  polyA_signal   CaMV poly(A) signal (fragment): cauliflower mosaic virus polyadenylation signal
   3184..3208    +  misc_feature   RB T-DNA repeat: right border repeat from nopaline C58 T-DNA
   3548..3949    +  CDS            Y4CG_SINFN (fragment): Protein inferred from homology: Swiss-Prot protein existence level 3. From Sinorhizobium fredii (strain NBRC 101917 / NGR234).
   4509..5138    +  CDS            pVS1 StaA: stability protein from the Pseudomonas plasmid pVS1 (Heeb et al., 2000)
   5567..6640    +  CDS            pVS1 RepA: replication protein from the Pseudomonas plasmid pVS1 (Heeb et al., 2000)
   6706..6900    +  rep_origin     pVS1 oriV: origin of replication for the Pseudomonas plasmid pVS1 (Heeb et al., 2000)
   7103..7142    +  CDS            rop (fragment): Rop protein, which maintains plasmids at low copy number; rop
   7244..7384    +  misc_feature   bom: basis of mobility region from pBR322
   7570..8158    -  rep_origin     ori: high-copy-number ColE1/pMB1/pBR322/pUC origin of replication
   8246..9061    -  CDS            KanR: aminoglycoside phosphotransferase; aph(3')-Ia; confers resistance to kanamycin in bacteria or G418 (Geneticin®) in eukaryotes
   9494..9518    +  misc_feature   LB T-DNA repeat: left border repeat from nopaline C58 T-DNA
>Addgene plasmid #211837 | pDGB3_alpha1-AtUBQ10:HR1b-GFP-T35S | addgene full sequence | sequence record 422275 | Addgene NGS Result
TAACGAATTCGTCTCAGGAGAGTCTAGCTCAACAGAGCTTTTAACCCAAATTGGTACAATAGAATACAAC
TTTAGATCATAATTCTCAAAAGAAAGAGATTCCTTAGCTATTCTATCTGCCACTCCATTTCCTTCTCGGC
TTGTATGCACAAGCATAAAATCCTCAAACTTGCTAAGTAGATACTTTATGTCTTGGATAATTGGATTGAG
ACTTGACAAGCATAACTTTCATGTAACCAAAGACACAAGTTGCTGAGAATCCACCTCAAAAATGATCTTC
CTATAATTGAATCGGGATAATGACAGCACAGCCCATCTAAGAGCCTCCACTTCTACTTCCAGCACGCTTC
TTACTTTTACCACAGCTCTTGCACCTAACCATAACACCTTCCCTGTATGATCGCGAAGCACCCACCCTAA
GCCACATTTTAATCCTTCTGTTGGCCATGCCCCATCAAAGTTGCACTTAACCCAAGATTGTGGTGGAGCT
TCCCATGTTTCTCGTCTGTCCCGACGGTGTTGTGGTTGGTGCTTTCCTTACATTCTGAGCCTCTTTCCTT
CTAATCCACTCATCTGCATCTTCTTGTGTCCTTACTAATACCTCATTGGTTCCAAATTCCCTCCCTTTAA
GCACCAGCTCGTTTCTGTTCTTCCACAGCCTCCCAAGTATCCAAGGGACTAAAGCCTCCACATTCTTCAG
ATCAGGATATTCTTGTTTAAGATGTTGAACTCTATGGAGGTTTGTATGAACTGATGATCTAGGACCGGAT
AAGTTCCCTTCTTCATAGCGAACTTATTCAAAGAATGTTTTGTGTATCATTCTTGTTACATTGTTATTAA
TGAAAAAATATTATTGGTCATTGGACTGAACACGAGTGTTAAATATGGACCAGGCCCCAAATAAGATCCA
TTGATATATGAATTAAATAACAAGAATAAATCGAGTCACCAAACCACTTGCCTTTTTTAACGAGACTTGT
TCACCAACTTGATACAAAAGTCATTATCCTATGCAAATCAATAATCATACAAAAATATCCAATAACACTA
AAAAATTAAAAGAAATGGATAATTTCACAATATGTTATACGATAAAGAAGTTACTTTTCCAAGAAATTCA
CTGATTTTATAAGCCCACTTGCATTAGATAAATGGCAAAAAAAAACAAAAAGGAAAAGAAATAAAGCACG
AAGAATTCTAGAAAATACGAAATACGCTTCAATGCAGTGGGACCCACGGTTCAATTATTGCCAATTTTCA
GCTCCACCGTATATTTAAAAAATAAAACGATAATGCTAAAAAAATATAAATCGTAACGATCGTTAAATCT
CAACGGCTGGATCTTATGACGACCGTTAGAAATTGTGGTTGTCGACGAGTCAGTAATAAACGGCGTCAAA
GTGGTTGCAGCCGGCACACACGAGTCGTGTTTATCAACTCAAAGCACAAATACTTTTCCTCAACCTAAAA
ATAAGGCAATTAGCCAAAAACAACTTTGCGTGTAAACAACGCTCAATACACGTGTCATTTTATTATTAGC
TATTGCTTCACCGCCTTAGCTTTCTCGTGACCTAGTCGTCCTCGTCTTTTCTTCTTCTTCTTCTATAAAA
CAATACCCAAAGAGCTCTTCTTCTTCACAATTCAGATTTCAATTTCTCAAAATCTTAAAAACTTTCTCTC
AATTCTCTCTACCGTGATCAAGGTAAATTTCTGTGTTCCTTATTCTCTCAAAATCTTCGATTTTGTTTTC
GTTCGATCCCAATTTCGTATATGTTCTTTGGTTTAGATTCTGTTAATCTTAGATCGAAGACGATTTTCTG
GGTTTGATCGTTAGATATCATCTTAATTCTCGATTAGGGTTTCATAGATATCATCCGATTTGTTCAAATA
ATTTGAGTTTTGTCGAATAATTACTCTTCGATTTGTGATTTCTATCTAGATCTGGTGTTAGTTTCTAGTT
TGTGCGATCGAATTTGTCGATTAATCTGAGTTTTTCTGATTAACAGAATG
[204 nt withheld, positions 2011-2214]
GCTGGTCAACTTGAAAATCAAGCTGCTCCTGGTTCGATGGTGAGCAAGGGCGAGGAGCTGTTCACCGGGG
TGGTGCCCATCCTGGTCGAGCTGGACGGCGACGTAAACGGCCACAAGTTCAGCGTGTCCGGCGAGGGCGA
GGGCGATGCCACCTACGGCAAGCTGACCCTGAAGTTCATCTGCACCACCGGCAAGCTGCCCGTGCCCTGG
CCCACCCTCGTGACCACCCTGACCTACGGCGTGCAGTGCTTCAGCCGCTACCCCGACCACATGAAGCAGC
ACGACTTCTTCAAGTCCGCCATGCCCGAAGGCTACGTCCAGGAGCGCACCATCTTCTTCAAGGACGACGG
CAACTACAAGACCCGCGCCGAGGTGAAGTTCGAGGGCGACACCCTGGTGAACCGCATCGAGCTGAAGGGC
ATCGACTTCAAGGAGGACGGCAACATCCTGGGGCACAAGCTGGAGTACAACTACAACAGCCACAACGTCT
ATATCATGGCCGACAAGCAGAAGAACGGCATCAAGGTGAACTTCAAGATCCGCCACAACATCGAGGACGG
CAGCGTGCAGCTCGCCGACCACTACCAGCAGAACACCCCCATCGGCGACGGCCCCGTGCTGCTGCCCGAC
AACCACTACCTGAGCACCCAGTCCGCCCTGAGCAAAGACCCCAACGAGAAGCGCGATCACATGGTCCTGC
TGGAGTTCGTGACCGCCGCCGGGATCACTCTCGGCATGGACGAGCTGTACAAGTGAGCTTAAATCACCAG
TCTCTCTCTACAAATCTATCTCTCTCTATAATAATGTGTGAGTAGTTCCCAGATAAGGGAATTAGGGTTC
TTATAGGGTTTCGCTCATGTGTTGAGCATATAAGAAACCCTTAGTATGTATTTGTATTTGTAAAATACTT
CTATCAATAAAATTTCTAATTCCTAAAACCAAAATCCAGCGCTGTCATGAGACGAATTCTGACAGGATAT
ATTGGCGGGTAAACCTAAGAGAAAAGAGCGTTTATTAGAATAATCGGATATTTAAAAGGGCGTGAAAAGG
TTTATCCGTTCGTCCATTTGTATGTGCATGCCAACCACAGGGTTCCCCTCGGGATCAAAGTACTTTGATC
CAACCCCTCCGCTGCTATAGTGCAGTCGGCTTCTGACGTTCAGTGCAGCCGTCATCTGAAAACGACATGT
CGCACAAGTCCTAAGTTACGCGACAGGCTGCCGCCCTGCCCTTTTCCTGGCGTTTTCTTGTCGCGTGTTT
TAGTCGCATAAAGTAGAATACTTGCGACTAGAACCGGAGACATTACGCCATGAACAAGAGCGCCGCCGCT
GGCCTGCTGGGCTATGCCCGCGTCAGCACCGACGACCAGGACTTGACCAACCAACGGGCCGAACTGCACG
CGGCCGGCTGCACCAAGCTGTTTTCCGAGAAGATCACCGGCACCAGGCGCGACCGCCCGGAGCTGGCCAG
GATGCTTGACCACCTACGCCCTGGCGACGTTGTGACAGTGACCAGGCTAGACCGCCTGGCCCGCAGCACC
CGCGACCTACTGGACATTGCCGAGCGCATCCAGGAGGCCGGCGCGGGCCTGCGTAGCCTGGCAGAGCCGT
GGGCCGACACCACCACGCCGGCCGGCCGCATGGTGTTGACCGTGTTCGCCGGCATTGCCGAGTTCGAGCG
TTCCCTAATCATCGACCGCACCCGGAGCGGGCGCGAGGCCGCCAAGGCCCGAGGCGTGAAGTTTGGCCCC
CGCCCTACCCTCACCCCGGCACAGATCGCGCACGCCCGCGAGCTGATCGACCAGGAAGGCCGCACCGTGA
AAGAGGCGGCTGCACTGCTTGGCGTGCATCGCTCGACCCTGTACCGCGCACTTGAGCGCAGCGAGGAAGT
GACGCCCACCGAGGCCAGGCGGCGCGGTGCCTTCCGTGAGGACGCATTGACCGAGGCCGACGCCCTGGCG
GCCGCCGAGAATGAACGCCAAGAGGAACAAGCATGAAACCGCACCAGGACGGCCAGGACGAACCGTTTTT
CATTACCGAAGAGATCGAGGCGGAGATGATCGCGGCCGGGTACGTGTTCGAGCCGCCCGCGCACCTCTCA
ACCGTGCGGCTGCATGAAATCCTGGCCGGTTTGTCTGATGCCAAGCTGGCGGCCTGGCCGGCCAGCTTGG
CCGCTGAAGAAACCGAGCGCCGCCGTCTAAAAAGGTGATGTGTATTTGAGTAAAACAGCTTGCGTCATGC
GGTCGCTGCGTATATGATGCGATGAGTAAATAAACAAATACGCAAGGGGAACGCATGAAGGTTATCGCTG
TACTTAACCAGAAAGGCGGGTCAGGCAAGACGACCATCGCAACCCATCTAGCCCGCGCCCTGCAACTCGC
CGGGGCCGATGTTCTGTTAGTCGATTCCGATCCCCAGGGCAGTGCCCGCGATTGGGCGGCCGTGCGGGAA
GATCAACCGCTAACCGTTGTCGGCATCGACCGCCCGACGATTGACCGCGACGTGAAGGCCATCGGCCGGC
GCGACTTCGTAGTGATCGACGGAGCGCCCCAGGCGGCGGACTTGGCTGTGTCCGCGATCAAGGCAGCCGA
CTTCGTGCTGATTCCGGTGCAGCCAAGCCCTTACGACATATGGGCCACCGCCGACCTGGTGGAGCTGGTT
AAGCAGCGCATTGAGGTCACGGATGGAAGGCTACAAGCGGCCTTTGTCGTGTCGCGGGCGATCAAAGGCA
CGCGCATCGGCGGTGAGGTTGCCGAGGCGCTGGCCGGGTACGAGCTGCCCATTCTTGAGTCCCGTATCAC
GCAGCGCGTGAGCTACCCAGGCACTGCCGCCGCCGGCACAACCGTTCTTGAATCAGAACCCGAGGGCGAC
GCTGCCCGCGAGGTCCAGGCGCTGGCCGCTGAAATTAAATCAAAACTCATTTGAGTTAATGAGGTAAAGA
GAAAATGAGCAAAAGCACAAACACGCTAAGTGCCGGCCGTCCGAGCGCACGCAGCAGCAAGGCTGCAACG
TTGGCCAGCCTGGCAGACACGCCAGCCATGAAGCGGGTCAACTTTCAGTTGCCGGCGGAGGATCACACCA
AGCTGAAGATGTACGCGGTACGCCAAGGCAAGACCATTACCGAGCTGCTATCTGAATACATCGCGCAGCT
ACCAGAGTAAATGAGCAAATGAATAAATGAGTAGATGAATTTTAGCGGCTAAAGGAGGCGGCATGGAAAA
TCAAGAACAACCAGGCACCGACGCCGTGGAATGCCCCATGTGTGGAGGAACGGGCGGTTGGCCAGGCGTA
AGCGGCTGGGTTGCCTGCCGGCCCTGCAATGGCACTGGAACCCCCAAGCCCGAGGAATCGGCGTGAGCGG
TCGCAAACCATCCGGCCCGGTACAAATCGGCGCGGCGCTGGGTGATGACCTGGTGGAGAAGTTGAAGGCC
GCGCAGGCCGCCCAGCGGCAACGCATCGAGGCAGAAGCACGCCCCGGTGAATCGTGGCAAGCGGCCGCTG
ATCGAATCCGCAAAGAATCCCGGCAACCGCCGGCAGCCGGTGCGCCGTCGATTAGGAAGCCGCCCAAGGG
CGACGAGCAACCAGATTTTTTCGTTCCGATGCTCTATGACGTGGGCACCCGCGATAGTCGCAGCATCATG
GACGTGGCCGTTTTCCGTCTGTCGAAGCGTGACCGACGAGCTGGCGAGGTGATCCGCTACGAGCTTCCAG
ACGGGCACGTAGAGGTTTCCGCAGGGCCGGCCGGCATGGCCAGTGTGTGGGATTACGACCTGGTACTGAT
GGCGGTTTCCCATCTAACCGAATCCATGAACCGATACCGGGAAGGGAAGGGAGACAAGCCCGGCCGCGTG
TTCCGTCCACACGTTGCGGACGTACTCAAGTTCTGCCGGCGAGCCGATGGCGGAAAGCAGAAAGACGACC
TGGTAGAAACCTGCATTCGGTTAAACACCACGCACGTTGCCATGCAGCGTACGAAGAAGGCCAAGAACGG
CCGCCTGGTGACGGTATCCGAGGGTGAAGCCTTGATTAGCCGCTACAAGATCGTAAAGAGCGAAACCGGG
CGGCCGGAGTACATCGAGATCGAGCTAGCTGATTGGATGTACCGCGAGATCACAGAAGGCAAGAACCCGG
ACGTGCTGACGGTTCACCCCGATTACTTTTTGATCGATCCCGGCATCGGCCGTTTTCTCTACCGCCTGGC
ACGCCGCGCCGCAGGCAAGGCAGAAGCCAGATGGTTGTTCAAGACGATCTACGAACGCAGTGGCAGCGCC
GGAGAGTTCAAGAAGTTCTGTTTCACCGTGCGCAAGCTGATCGGGTCAAATGACCTGCCGGAGTACGATT
TGAAGGAGGAGGCGGGGCAGGCTGGCCCGATCCTAGTCATGCGCTACCGCAACCTGATCGAGGGCGAAGC
ATCCGCCGGTTCCTAATGTACGGAGCAGATGCTAGGGCAAATTGCCCTAGCAGGGGAAAAAGGTCGAAAA
GGACTCTTTCCTGTGGATAGCACGTACATTGGGAACCCAAAGCCGTACATTGGGAACCGGAACCCGTACA
TTGGGAACCCAAAGCCGTACATTGGGAACCGGTCACACATGTAAGTGACTGATATAAAAGAGAAAAAAGG
CGATTTTTCCGCCTAAAACTCTTTAAAACTTATTAAAACTCTTAAAACCCGCCTGGCCTGTGCATAACTG
TCTGGCCAGCGCACAGCCGAAGAGCTGCAAAAAGCGCCTACCCTTCGGTCGCTGCGCTCCCTACGCCCCG
CCGCTTCGCGTCGGCCTATCGCGGCCGCTGGCCGCTCAAAAATGGCTGGCCTACGGCCAGGCAATCTACC
AGGGCGCGGACAAGCCGCGCCGTCGCCACTCGACCGCCGGCGCCCACATCAAGGCACCCTGCCTCGCGCG
TTTCGGTGATGACGGTGAAAACCTCTGACACATGCAGCTCCCGGTGACGGTCACAGCTTGTCTGTAAGCG
GATGCCGGGAGCAGACAAGCCCGTCAGGGCGCGTCAGCGGGTGTTGGCGGGTGTCGGGGCGCAGCCATGA
CCCAGTCACGTAGCGATAGCGGAGTGTATACTGGCTTAACTATGCGGCATCAGAGCAGATTGTACTGAGA
GTGCACCATATGCGGTGTGAAATACCGCACAGATGCGTAAGGAGAAAATACCGCATCAGGCGCTCTTCCG
CTTCCTCGCTCACTGACTCGCTGCGCTCGGTCGTTCGGCTGCGGCGAGCGGTATCAGCTCACTCAAAGGC
GGTAATACGGTTATCCACAGAATCAGGGGATAACGCAGGAAAGAACATGTGAGCAAAAGGCCAGCAAAAG
GCCAGGAACCGTAAAAAGGCCGCGTTGCTGGCGTTTTTCCATAGGCTCCGCCCCCCTGACGAGCATCACA
AAAATCGACGCTCAAGTCAGAGGTGGCGAAACCCGACAGGACTATAAAGATACCAGGCGTTTCCCCCTGG
AAGCTCCCTCGTGCGCTCTCCTGTTCCGACCCTGCCGCTTACCGGATACCTGTCCGCCTTTCTCCCTTCG
GGAAGCGTGGCGCTTTCTCATAGCTCACGCTGTAGGTATCTCAGTTCGGTGTAGGTCGTTCGCTCCAAGC
TGGGCTGTGTGCACGAACCCCCCGTTCAGCCCGACCGCTGCGCCTTATCCGGTAACTATCGTCTTGAGTC
CAACCCGGTAAGACACGACTTATCGCCACTGGCAGCAGCCACTGGTAACAGGATTAGCAGAGCGAGGTAT
GTAGGCGGTGCTACAGAGTTCTTGAAGTGGTGGCCTAACTACGGCTACACTAGAAGGACAGTATTTGGTA
TCTGCGCTCTGCTGAAGCCAGTTACCTTCGGAAAAAGAGTTGGTAGCTCTTGATCCGGCAAACAAACCAC
CGCTGGTAGCGGTGGTTTTTTTGTTTGCAAGCAGCAGATTACGCGCAGAAAAAAAGGATCTCAAGAAGAT
CCTTTGATCTTTTCTACGGGGTCTGACGCTCAGTGGAACGAAAACTCACGTTAAGGGATTTTGGTCATGC
ATTCTAGGTGATTAGAAAAACTCATCGAGCATCAAATGAAACTGCAATTTATTCATATCAGGATTATCAA
TACCATATTTTTGAAAAAGCCGTTTCTGTAATGAAGGAGAAAACTCACCGAGGCAGTTCCATAGGATGGC
AAGATCCTGGTATCGGTCTGCGATTCCGACTCGTCCAACATCAATACAACCTATTAATTTCCCCTCGTCA
AAAATAAGGTTATCAAGTGAGAAATCACCATGAGTGACGACTGAATCCGGTGAGAATGGCAAAAGTTTAT
GCATTTCTTTCCAGACTTGTTCAACAGGCCAGCCATTACGCTCGTCATCAAAATCACTCGCATCAACCAA
ACCGTTATTCATTCGTGATTGCGCCTGAGCGAGTCGAAATACGCGATCGCTGTTAAAAGGACAATTACAA
ACAGGAATCGAATGCAACCGGCGCAGGAACACTGCCAGCGCATCAACAATATTTTCACCTGAATCAGGAT
ATTCTTCTAATACCTGGAATGCTGTTTTCCCTGGGATCGCAGTGGTGAGTAACCATGCATCATCAGGAGT
ACGGATAAAATGCTTGATGGTCGGAAGAGGCATAAATTCCGTCAGCCAGTTTAGTCTGACCATCTCATCT
GTAACATCATTGGCAACGCTACCTTTGCCATGTTTCAGAAACAACTCTGGCGCATCGGGCTTCCCATACA
ATCGGTAGATTGTCGCACCTGATTGCCCGACATTATCGCGAGCCCATTTATACCCATATAAATCAGCATC
CATGTTGGAATTTAATCGCGGCCTTGAGCAAGACGTTTCCCGTTGAATATGGCTCATAACAGAACTTATT
ATTTCCTTCCTCTTTTCTACAGTATTTAAAGATACCCCAAGAAGCTAATTATAACAAGACGAACTCCAAT
TCACTGTTCCTTGCATTCTAAAACCTTAAATACCAGAAAACAGCTTTTTCAAAGTTGTTTTCAAAGTTGG
CGTATAACATAGTATCGACGGAGCCGATTTTGAAACCGCGGTGATCACAGGCAGCAACGCTCTGTCATCG
TTACAATCAACATGCTACCCTCCGCGAGATCATCCGTGTTTCAAACCCGGCAGCTTAGTTGCCGTTCTTC
CGAATAGCATCGGTAACATGAGCAAAGTCTGCCGCCTTACAACGGCTCTCCCGCTGACGCCGTCCCGGAC
TGATGGGCTGCCTGTATCGAGTGGTGATTTTGTGCCGAGCTGCCGGTCGGGGAGCTGTTGGCTGGCTGGT
GGCAGGATATATTGTGGTGTAAACA
